Addgene plasmid #198797: pWP034
Purpose: Drives specific expression in the OLQ neurons
Depositing lab: Paul Sternberg. Depositing organization: California Institute of Technology. Publication: A cGAL-UAS bipartite expression toolkit for Caenorhabditis elegans sensory neurons. Nava S, Palma W, Wan X, Oh JY, Gharib S, Wang H, Revanna JS, Tan M, Zhang M, Liu J, Chen CH, Lee JS, Perry B, Sternberg PW. Proc Natl Acad Sci U S A. 2023 Dec 19;120(51):e2221680120. doi: 10.1073/pnas.2221680120. Epub 2023 Dec 14. PubMed 38096407.
Backbone
  Vector backbone: pHW393
  Backbone size w/o insert (bp): 3611
  Vector type: Worm Expression
Growth in bacteria
  Bacterial resistance: Ampicillin, 100 μg/mL
  Growth temperature: 37°C
  Growth strain: DH5alpha
  Copy number: High Copy
Gene/Insert
  Gene/Insert name: Pocr-4-GAL4-SK(DBD)-VP64
  Species: C. elegans (nematode)
  Insert size (bp): 5076
  Cloning method: Restriction Enzyme; 5′ cloning site Unknown (unknown if destroyed); 3′ cloning site Unknown (unknown if destroyed)
Terms and licenses: Academic/Nonprofit Terms; Industry Terms: Not Available to Industry
How to cite: pWP034 was a gift from Paul Sternberg (Addgene plasmid # 198797 ; http://n2t.net/addgene:198797 ; RRID:Addgene_198797)
