[The description below was written by a language model from this plasmid's Addgene catalogue record and pLannotate feature annotations shown in this document.]
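Description:
pWP034 is a Caenorhabditis elegans expression plasmid built on the pHW393 backbone. It serves as a cell-type-specific "driver" in the cGAL-UAS bipartite expression system. It is maintained in E. coli as a high-copy plasmid through a ColE1/pUC-type origin and selected with ampicillin via the β-lactamase gene and its native promoter. Remnants of a pUC-style cloning region (a lacI fragment, CAP binding site, lac promoter and operator, and part of the multiple cloning site) are backbone carry-over with no role in the worm.

The insert is recorded as Pocr-4-GAL4-SK(DBD)-VP64, in which the ocr-4 promoter region from C. elegans drives a synthetic transcriptional activator. The activator consists of a GAL4-family DNA-binding domain fused to VP64, which is made of tandem repeats of the minimal herpes simplex VP16 activation domain. The automated annotation agrees with this layout. It finds a GAL4-like coding segment just downstream of the cloning-site remnant, followed by a short match to VP16 repeat sequence. The long unannotated stretch upstream presumably corresponds to the promoter. A short reverse-strand hit to a plant histone H4 lies within that stretch. It most likely reflects conserved histone sequence in the worm genomic fragment rather than a designed element. No 3′ UTR or terminator is annotated, and the record does not state which one is used.

The stated purpose is to drive expression specifically in the OLQ sensory neurons. When combined in transgenic worms with a UAS-controlled effector or reporter, the driver should restrict activation of that transgene to OLQ cells, allowing labelling or manipulation of these neurons.
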