Features (pLannotate 1.2.2; 11 found; start..end, strand, type, name):
   4340..4483    -  CDS            H4_ARATH (fragment): Experimental evidence at protein level: Swiss-Prot protein existence level 1. Core component of nucleosome. Nucleosomes wrap and compact DNA into chromatin, limiting DNA accessibility to the cellular machineries which require DNA as a template. Histones thereby play a central role in transcription regulation, DNA repair, DNA replication and chromosomal stability. DNA accessibility is regulated via a complex set of post-translational modifications of histones, also called histone code, and nucleosome remodeling. From Arabidopsis thaliana (Mouse-ear cress).
   5120..5137    -  misc_feature   MCS (fragment): pUC18/19 multiple cloning site
   5247..5687    +  CDS            GAL4 (fragment): GAL4_YEAST - Experimental evidence at protein level: Swiss-Prot protein existence level 1. This protein is a positive regulator for the gene expression of the galactose-induced genes such as GAL1, GAL2, GAL7, GAL10, and MEL1 which code for the enzymes used to convert galactose to glucose. It recognizes a 17 base pair sequence in (5'-CGGRNNRCYNYNCNCCG-3') the upstream activating sequence (UAS-G) of these genes. From Saccharomyces cerevisiae (strain ATCC 204508 / S288c) (Baker's yeast).
   5865..5881    +  CDS            VP96 (fragment): 6 tandem repeats of the minimal activation domain of herpes simplex virus VP16 (Cheng et al., 2013)
   6432..6536    +  promoter       AmpR promoter: bla
   6537..7397    +  CDS            AmpR: β-lactamase; bla; confers resistance to ampicillin, carbenicillin, and related antibiotics
   7568..8156    +  rep_origin     ori: high-copy-number ColE1/pMB1/pBR322/pUC origin of replication
   8339..8431    +  CDS            lacI (fragment): lac repressor; lacI; The lac repressor binds to the lac operator to inhibit transcription in E. coli. This inhibition can be relieved by adding lactose or isopropyl-β-D-thiogalactopyranoside (IPTG).
   8444..8465    +  protein_bind   CAP binding site: CAP binding activates transcription in the presence of cAMP. E. coli catabolite activator protein
   8480..8510    +  promoter       lac promoter: promoter for the E. coli lac operon
   8518..8534    +  protein_bind   lac operator: The lac repressor binds to the lac operator to inhibit transcription in E. coli. This inhibition can be relieved by adding lactose or isopropyl-β-D-thiogalactopyranoside (IPTG). lac repressor encoded by lacI
>Addgene plasmid #198797 | pWP034 | addgene full sequence | sequence record 390792 | Addgene NGS Result
AAGCTTGCATGCGCGGCCGCACTGACTGGGCCGGCCTTGGATTAACGTCGCATCCTTCTGCAATTCCACC
GTGGGCCATTTCTTCAAAGACCTTGGCTCCACCGGTTGCCCCACCCACGGTTACCGTTCCTTCTAATATT
GCTCCATCAACCACAGGTCATCAATCACAACAAACTCGTCCAACACCAACTACTCATCGACCAGGAATAA
CTCCTCCTTTGGCTCCAAAAACAATTTATCCAAGTTCACTCCAAACTGGAAGTTCTTCTCCAACTCCACC
TGGAACTAGTTCAATAATTGTTGTTGCTGGTTCAAGAGCTTCATCTAATTACCCAACAACTGCTTCCATA
GAAACTGACGGATCATCTGAAGAACAAGAAGAGGAAAACACTAGAATTCTTCCAGAGGAGACATTATCAC
CGGCATCCGCTCGATTATGGACTCCTGATATGATTTCCAAGTATATTTCTTCAAAGGCAATCTCTACAGA
GTCTGTTTCATCTGCTGAACAACCTTCATATTTAAGTTCAAATTTACCACAATCTTCCTCAGTTGCTTCC
GTTAAACCGCCTTCTAACTCATCCTCTGTTGGTCAAAATATTGAAGTGACCGTACCTTCATACTTTCCAG
TTGAACAATCTAAGTCTGTTACACAAGCACCTATTCCACCTGCATCTTCACCATCAGCACCATCTATTCC
ATCTATACCTTCTACACTGCCTGTTGCTCCATCATCCTCTTCTGTTCCATCTTCTCCATCTGCACCGAGT
GAAAGCACTTCCACAGTTTCTGAAACACCTGCACCAGTAAACGTAAACCCTGCATCAAGTAACTTCTAAC
AACATATTTATTTTGCAATCAAAACCATTTCAGATGAGCATGAAGCAGAAGAAGGGCCATACGAGCCACT
CAGTCCACCACAACCAGCAGAACCAAATCATGTTGAAGGTAATTTGTCTATTCATTTTGTTTCTTCTTCT
ATTTTTCAAAAACACTCGCACGGTTTCGTTCACCTTTACCATTTTGTTTGAACATTTTTGAACGTTTCCA
GAATATCAGAATACCGTTGATACCATAATCGAGAAATCAGGTGAGAACATTCATAGATCCGACGCTGAAA
ATTTTTTATTAATCAAGAAATAATTAGATTCAATTTGGTTCTGAAAATCTTTAAAATTATATTTTTGAAA
TGAATGTACAGAAAAGTAGTAAATTATTTACCCAAATCTGTGAACTTTTCAGCAACACCTGCACCAGCAC
CAGTCACACAGCCTGCTGTGCAGCCAGCGCCGGGACCTGTCGAGCACAGATACGAGATTCCAGCTCCAGG
TCCTGCTCCAGGTCCAGCTCTTGAGCCAGCTCCGGCTCCAACGTCCGCTCCTCAAATAGTTGAACCACTT
CCACCCGTTCAACCACTTCCTCAACCGCAACCTACGGAACCGGAGGAGCCACTTCCGATTGCAACACCTG
CCCCGCAACCTACTGAGCACACTTATGGAGCTCAAGGTCCAAATATTGTTCCAGTAGTAACAGCAGCACC
ATATGTTCCACAGGAAACTCAAGCCCCAATTGCTCCAAGTAATCCAGGTGCGAATTAATACGCATAATAA
GCATTGTTAAATGATAATTTTTAGAACCAGTTCAACCAAATCCATCGCAAACAGTTTCCATTCCTGAACC
AACTGGAAATATTGAAGAAGCAGAACATGTTGATGCTAAGCCATCATATCCAGGACAATCGTCTTATAAT
AATTTGGAAGAAGATCATGAAGAGGGTCACATCGCTGAGCTTCCTGCTCTTGAACCAGTTTCAGTTCCAA
CGGCAGCACCATCCCTTCCTGGAGAGTCAAATTACAGGTAACATAGATGACATTTGATAGATCTGTATCT
ATGATTTTCAGTAATTTGGAAGAAGATCATGATGACAAACATCATTTAGTTGAAGGACCATCTGTACCTT
CCACTCCAACTCAAACATCTAGTGGATCAAGTTACAGTATTTTGGAAGAAGACAACCAAGAAACAAATAA
TTCAGGAGGACCATCTTACAGGTATCTTTTTATTTACAGTGAAAAAGTGGCAGTCCTATGCTTATTTTGA
ACTTCCATTTTAGTAAAAAATTAATCATAGTCAGAAATTTTTTTTTCTAATTTTGGCAGAGATCAAAAAA
TTATTGGAGTGTTGAGTTATGATATTTGGTTACTTTAGAATATACCAAATCTTAGCTGACTGACTGAATC
GTCTGACTGACGGTTCCTTTGGAAAGGAAAAATATGTATAATTATTTTGTAAAATTGGCACTTTCTCAAA
ATTGTTTTTTATATAATTATTGCATGATTATTATTTGAGCACTGTTGATATCTCGGCTGAAATTGATGTT
GGAAAAGGGTAAGATGCATGATAGTTAGGATAATAATTAGATTTGAAACTGTAATTGAATGCATATTTGA
CCTTCTCTCCTATTTTAGAGGAGAACAACAATCATCGGAGACTAAAACTGAAACAAAGAGTGAAACTCTG
ACCAGCGGGTAATGTTTGAAATCTAGAAACTATTGACTTATGTTAATGATTATGATAGAAAAGATAATGA
ATATGAAGAACAAGATTATGAGACTGAGACTCAACCAACAGAAGATGAGTCAGAAGATCATGTGGAATCG
ATTAGGTGAGAAACTTGTTGTAAAAAAGAAACAATAAGTTGGGATAACAATGTGACGTCAGGAAGGAAAA
GTGTTGTGGTGAAAGGATGAAAATATGTTCAATATGTTTTAAAAATAATAATTTATAATTTTTGATTAAC
TTAAGTATTGGTCAATTGTTGGTGGTGTGCTCAGATTTTTCATAACACAGTTCTTTATTTTTCAGCAGTT
TTGATAAAGAGCAAGTCCCTCAAGTTGTTGTTCCAACAAAACCTGCCGGTGGATACAGGTAAGAAATTGA
ACTGAAAGCTTCAAAATACCACAATTAAGATCTCAAAAAGTTTAAATTCTATTGTGTCAATATTTTCAGA
GATGGTGGAATGGTGGAGAACACTGCACCACAACCAACAACATACCAGCGTCCACATCCAATAAAAGTTC
AAGTCAGACCAGCTACTAAACCATATCGGCCACGTCCATCACCTGCACCAAGGATTCAGCCAAGACCATA
TAATCCTCAACCAGTCGTAGTTCAAAGGCCTCAGTTTAGACCTCAACCTCAACCAAGACCTCAACCCCAG
CCACAACCACAGCCACAACCACAGCCACAACCACAACAACCTTATATTCAACGACCAGCTGTAAGACAAT
TATAATTTTTCGAATATTCATCTAGTCTAGAAAAAAGAGACACATGTTCTTAAATCTGAAACTTTCAGCT
CACACTTCCCTTCCAACAACCTCAGTATCCTCCACCAATTCCATTCCAACCAAGACCTGCTCCATTTATT
CCATTCCAACCAATGGTTCAGAGACCATCTCCAGCTGGATGCTGTGGTGGACAGCTTTTCAGTCAACAAG
GAGGGTTATGTATGCCAATCAGTTTCAATCCATGCCAACAACAACAACAGCAAAACAACTGCGGTGGTGG
TTGTGGCGGTGGATGTTCTGGAGGTGGAAACTCTTGTGGTGGAGGATGCAATTCTGGAGGAAGTTGTGGT
GGAGGAGGAGGTGGATGTAGTTCTTCATGTTGCCAACCACAAACATCCGCGTGCTGCAATCAGATGGTAT
CTACTTGCTGTCAACCACAACAAATGGCTTGTTGTAACCAGCAGGTATTCTATTTTAGTCTATTAGTCGC
TTAATTAATATCGTAATAATTTCAGAACCAGTCATGCTGCCCACAACAAGCTCAACAATCGTGTTGCTGT
CCCACTCAACAACCCATTTGCCGGCATAAACGGTAACTGCCGTCCATCTTTGAAATGTTTCAAATTTTTA
ATTTCCAGATCACTTGGCTACGCAATGGGAATCTGTCAGCGAAGGAGAGCCTGAGTTTTTACTAAATAGG
AAGTCATTAATAATCTCATTCATCACAAAGTCCTCTGTTATTTTCCTCGAGGAATGTTATTTTATTGTGT
CTCAAATTTATTTATTCTCTAAATTATACCTAACTCTGAACGAGTCGAACCGTCAATTGTTCAGGGTCCA
CCGGTTCTCAACTTTTTGCTTCTCTCAATTCATTTTTTTTATCATTTTAATTAAATTTCGGTCAGTTTGT
GAAAGTGTATTCTTTTAATTAAGTTTTTTTTATTAATTATAGACATTTCTTATATAAAACATTTATTTAA
ATGAGAGTCTTGGTCGAAAATATATAATACAGAAATGGAAATAAAAAATATGTTTAAAGGATCAGCATCA
GCATCACGGATGACATTCCCAAGGAACATCTTCAAGACTCCACGGGTTTCCACGTAGATCAATCCAGAGA
TTCTCTTGACTCCTCCTCTTCTTGCGAGACGACGGATGGCTGGCTTGGTGATACCTTTGATGTTATCACG
GAGATGGCATATGATTTTGTTTTTTAGAGTTTTAATAGCAATGCTCGTGTGAAGATGATTTTTAAAGAGC
CAGTTTCAGGCTTCATGTCATTATGCTATTTGCCGATTTTCTTTCAGGAAGGTTTACGGTTTGAATAATG
GCACGAAGATACATAGATGTATTTATAATTTACCGATGGCTTGATTGCATTGTAATAAACCGTCAGGAAA
GAAAAATAACATTTTCCCAGACCCTATATGCTACATATTACTCAGTGAACCATAGAAATGTCAAATTTCC
GGTTATGAGGCATAAGTGAGAATAAAGGTATGTGAGCACCGTAGTTTCTTATTTACAATTTCCCATCGAA
GAAAAAGTAAAATATTCTCTGAATCTAACTTGTATTAATGGGTAATGCATCTAGTGCTGTTACTGCTGGT
ATTAAAAATCAAGTTAATGCTTCGAACAATGCTATTAATAAATTGGCTGATATGAGTGGGCGTGGATTTT
TAGCGGATCTGGCGATGGATGCTGTTAGAACTGGAAACCATGAAGAATTGGATAAACAAATATTAGAGGT
AATTCAAGTGTTTCCGAATATACCAATTTAGTAATTTAGAAAGTTCAACCAATGCTCTATAACAACGGCC
AGGGCGCGCCTCTAGAGGATCCCCGGGATTGGCCAAAGGACCCAAAGGTATGTTTCGAATGATACTAACA
TAACATAGAACATTTTCAGGAGGACCCTTGGCTAGGATGGGCCCTAAAAAGAAGCGTAAAGCTAGCATGA
AGCTGTTGTCTTCAATGGAACAAGCTTGCGACATATGCCGGTTAAAAAAACTCAGGTGCTCGAAGGAAAA
GCCCAAGTGTGCCAAGTGTCTGAAGAACAACTCGGAGTGCCGTTATTCTCCCAAGGCTATGAGGTCCCCA
CTGACCAGGGCGCATCTGACAGAGGTAGAATCAAGGTTGGAAAAATTGGAAGATTTGTTTCTGCTCATGT
TTCCTCGGGAAAACCTGGACAGCATTTTGAACATGGACTCTTTGGACGAAGTGAAAGTAATGTTGAAACA
ATTATATATGCAGGACTATGGTGACACGGATGCTGCTATGGATAGCTTGACCCCTATGGAAAATGGCATG
TCTGAAGGGCCGAGAAAACACATGAAGACTGCGACATCATCGCCAAAAGTGGATGAAGATGGAAGCCAAA
GTCAGTTGAGTGTATCGCCGGAATTCCCGCTGCAGTCTGGTGGCGGAGGGGCTCCTAGGGGTTCCGGACG
GGCTGACGCATTGGACGATTTTGATCTGGATATGCTGGGAAGTGACGCCCTCGATGATTTTGACCTTGAC
ATGCTTGGTTCGGATGCCCTTGATGACTTTGACCTCGACATGCTCGGCAGTGACGCCCTTGATGATTTCG
ACCTGGACATGCTGATTAACTAAGGTACCGAATTCGCTAGCCGGCCATACAAGTAATCCGGATGATCGAC
GCCAACGTCGTTGAATTTTCAAATTTTAAATACTGAATATTTGTTTTTTTTCCTATTATTTATTTATTCT
CTTTGTGTTTTTTTTCTTGCTTTCTAAAAAATTAATTCAATCCAAATCTAAACATTTTTTTTTCTCTTTC
CGTCTCCCAATTCGTATTCCGCTCCTCTCATCTGAACACAATGTGCAAGTTTATTTATCTTCTCGCTTTC
ATTTCATTAGGACGTGGGGGGAATTGGTGGAAGGGGGAAACACACAAAAGGATGATGGAAATGAAATAAG
GACACACAATATGCAACAACATTCAATTCAGAAATATGGAGGAAGGTTTAAAAGAAAACATAAAAATATA
TAGAGGAGGAAGGAAAACTAGTAAAAAATAAGCAAAGAAATTAGGCGAACGATGAGAATTGTCCTCGCTT
GGGCCCAAAAGGCCTTTTTTTTTTGGCGCCGACGTCAGGTGGCACTTTTCGGGGAAATGTGCGCGGAACC
CCTATTTGTTTATTTTTCTAAATACATTCAAATATGTATCCGCTCATGAGACAATAACCCTGATAAATGC
TTCAATAATATTGAAAAAGGAAGAGTATGAGTATTCAACATTTCCGTGTCGCCCTTATTCCCTTTTTTGC
GGCATTTTGCCTTCCTGTTTTTGCTCACCCAGAAACGCTGGTGAAAGTAAAAGATGCTGAAGATCAGTTG
GGTGCACGAGTGGGTTACATCGAACTGGATCTCAACAGCGGTAAGATCCTTGAGAGTTTTCGCCCCGAAG
AACGTTTTCCAATGATGAGCACTTTTAAAGTTCTGCTATGTGGCGCGGTATTATCCCGTATTGACGCCGG
GCAAGAGCAACTCGGTCGCCGCATACACTATTCTCAGAATGACTTGGTTGAGTACTCACCAGTCACAGAA
AAGCATCTTACGGATGGCATGACAGTAAGAGAATTATGCAGTGCTGCCATAACCATGAGTGATAACACTG
CGGCCAACTTACTTCTGACAACGATCGGAGGACCGAAGGAGCTAACCGCTTTTTTGCACAACATGGGGGA
TCATGTAACTCGCCTTGATCGTTGGGAACCGGAGCTGAATGAAGCCATACCAAACGACGAGCGTGACACC
ACGATGCCTGTAGCAATGGCAACAACGTTGCGCAAACTATTAACTGGCGAACTACTTACTCTAGCTTCCC
GGCAACAATTAATAGACTGGATGGAGGCGGATAAAGTTGCAGGACCACTTCTGCGCTCGGCCCTTCCGGC
TGGCTGGTTTATTGCTGATAAATCTGGAGCCGGTGAGCGTGGGTCTCGCGGTATCATTGCAGCACTGGGG
CCAGATGGTAAGCCCTCCCGTATCGTAGTTATCTACACGACGGGGAGTCAGGCAACTATGGATGAACGAA
ATAGACAGATCGCTGAGATAGGTGCCTCACTGATTAAGCATTGGTAACTGTCAGACCAAGTTTACTCATA
TATACTTTAGATTGATTTAAAACTTCATTTTTAATTTAAAAGGATCTAGGTGAAGATCCTTTTTGATAAT
CTCATGACCAAAATCCCTTAACGTGAGTTTTCGTTCCACTGAGCGTCAGACCCCGTAGAAAAGATCAAAG
GATCTTCTTGAGATCCTTTTTTTCTGCGCGTAATCTGCTGCTTGCAAACAAAAAAACCACCGCTACCAGC
GGTGGTTTGTTTGCCGGATCAAGAGCTACCAACTCTTTTTCCGAAGGTAACTGGCTTCAGCAGAGCGCAG
ATACCAAATACTGTTCTTCTAGTGTAGCCGTAGTTAGGCCACCACTTCAAGAACTCTGTAGCACCGCCTA
CATACCTCGCTCTGCTAATCCTGTTACCAGTGGCTGCTGCCAGTGGCGATAAGTCGTGTCTTACCGGGTT
GGACTCAAGACGATAGTTACCGGATAAGGCGCAGCGGTCGGGCTGAACGGGGGGTTCGTGCACACAGCCC
AGCTTGGAGCGAACGACCTACACCGAACTGAGATACCTACAGCGTGAGCTATGAGAAAGCGCCACGCTTC
CCGAAGGGAGAAAGGCGGACAGGTATCCGGTAAGCGGCAGGGTCGGAACAGGAGAGCGCACGAGGGAGCT
TCCAGGGGGAAACGCCTGGTATCTTTATAGTCCTGTCGGGTTTCGCCACCTCTGACTTGAGCGTCGATTT
TTGTGATGCTCGTCAGGGGGGCGGAGCCTATGGAAAAACGCCAGCAACGCGGCCTTTTTACGGTTCCTGG
CCTTTTGCTGGCCTTTTGCTCACATGTTCTTTCCTGCGTTATCCCCTGATTCTGTGGATAACCGTATTAC
CGCCTTTGAGTGAGCTGATACCGCTCGCCGCAGCCGAACGACCGAGCGCAGCGAGTCAGTGAGCGAGGAA
GCGGAAGAGCGCCCAATACGCAAACCGCCTCTCCCCGCGCGTTGGCCGATTCATTAATGCAGCTGGCACG
ACAGGTTTCCCGACTGGAAAGCGGGCAGTGAGCGCAACGCAATTAATGTGAGTTAGCTCACTCATTAGGC
ACCCCAGGCTTTACACTTTATGCTTCCGGCTCGTATGTTGTGTGGAATTGTGAGCGGATAACAATTTCAC
ACAGGAAACAGCTATGACCATGATTACGCCAAGCTGTAAGTTTAAACATGATCTTACTAACTAACTATTC
TCATTTAAATTTTCAGAGCTTAAAAATGGCTGAAATCACTCACAACGATGGATACGCTAACAACTTGGAA
ATGAAAT
