>Addgene plasmid #198797 | pWP034 | depositor partial sequence | sequence record 385051 | ocr-4 promoter + Exon 1, Intron 1, and partial exon 2
TTGGATTAACGTCGCATCCTTCTGCAATTCCACCGTGGGCCATTTCTTCAAAGACCTTGGCTCCACCGGT
TGCCCCACCCACGGTTACCGTTCCTTCTAATATTGCTCCATCAACCACAGGTCATCAATCACAACAAACT
CGTCCAACACCAACTACTCATCGACCAGGAATAACTCCTCCTTTGGCTCCAAAAACAATTTATCCAAGTT
CACTCCAAACTGGAAGTTCTTCTCCAACTCCACCTGGAACTAGTTCAATAATTGTTGTTGCTGGTTCAAG
AGCTTCATCTAATTACCCAACAACTGCTTCCATAGAAACTGACGGATCATCTGAAGAACAAGAAGAGGAA
AACACTAGAATTCTTCCAGAGGAGACATTATCACCGGCATCCGCTCGATTATGGACTCCTGATATGATTT
CCAAGTATATTTCTTCAAAGGCAATCTCTACAGAGTCTGTTTCATCTGCTGAACAACCTTCATATTTAAG
TTCAAATTTACCACAATCTTCCTCAGTTGCTTCCGTTAAACCGCCTTCTAACTCATCCTCTGTTGGTCAA
AATATTGAAGTGACCGTACCTTCATACTTTCCAGTTGAACAATCTAAGTCTGTTACACAAGCACCTATTC
CACCTGCATCTTCACCATCAGCACCATCTATTCCATCTATACCTTCTACACTGCCTGTTGCTCCATCATC
CTCTTCTGTTCCATCTTCTCCATCTGCACCGAGTGAAAGCACTTCCACAGTTTCTGAAACACCTGCACCA
GTAAACGTAAACCCTGCATCAAGTAACTTCTAACAACATATTTATTTTGCAATCAAAACCATTTCAGATG
AGCATGAAGCAGAAGAAGGGCCATACGAGCCACTCAGTCCACCACAACCAGCAGAACCAAATCATGTTGA
AGGTAATTTGTCTATTCATTTTGTTTCTTCTTCTATTTTTCAAAAACACTCGCACGGTTTCGTTCACCTT
TACCATTTTGTTTGAACATTTTTGAACGTTTCCAGAATATCAGAATACCGTTGATACCATAATCGAGAAA
TCAGGTGAGAACATTCATAGATCCGACGCTGAAAATTTTTTATTAATCAAGAAATAATTAGATTCAATTT
GGTTCTGAAAATCTTTAAAATTATATTTTTGAAATGAATGTACAGAAAAGTAGTAAATTATTTACCCAAA
TCTGTGAACTTTTCAGCAACACCTGCACCAGCACCAGTCACACAGCCTGCTGTGCAGCCAGCGCCGGGAC
CTGTCGAGCACAGATACGAGATTCCAGCTCCAGGTCCTGCTCCAGGTCCAGCTCTTGAGCCAGCTCCGGC
TCCAACGTCCGCTCCTCAAATAGTTGAACCACTTCCACCCGTTCAACCACTTCCTCAACCGCAACCTACG
GAACCGGAGGAGCCACTTCCGATTGCAACACCTGCCCCGCAACCTACTGAGCACACTTATGGAGCTCAAG
GTCCAAATATTGTTCCAGTAGTAACAGCAGCACCATATGTTCCACAGGAAACTCAAGCCCCAATTGCTCC
AAGTAATCCAGGTGCGAATTAATACGCATAATAAGCATTGTTAAATGATAATTTTTAGAACCAGTTCAAC
CAAATCCATCGCAAACAGTTTCCATTCCTGAACCAACTGGAAATATTGAAGAAGCAGAACATGTTGATGC
TAAGCCATCATATCCAGGACAATCGTCTTATAATAATTTGGAAGAAGATCATGAAGAGGGTCACATCGCT
GAGCTTCCTGCTCTTGAACCAGTTTCAGTTCCAACGGCAGCACCATCCCTTCCTGGAGAGTCAAATTACA
GGTAACATAGATGACATTTGATAGATCTGTATCTATGATTTTCAGTAATTTGGAAGAAGATCATGATGAC
AAACATCATTTAGTTGAAGGACCATCTGTACCTTCCACTCCAACTCAAACATCTAGTGGATCAAGTTACA
GTATTTTGGAAGAAGACAACCAAGAAACAAATAATTCAGGAGGACCATCTTACAGGTATCTTTTTATTTA
CAGTGAAAAAGTGGCAGTCCTATGCTTATTTTGAACTTCCATTTTAGTAAAAAATTAATCATAGTCAGAA
ATTTTTTTTTCTAATTTTGGCAGAGATCAAAAAATTATTGGAGTGTTGAGTTATGATATTTGGTTACTTT
AGAATATACCAAATCTTAGCTGACTGACTGAATCGTCTGACTGACGGTTCCTTTGGAAAGGAAAAATATG
TATAATTATTTTGTAAAATTGGCACTTTCTCAAAATTGTTTTTTATATAATTATTGCATGATTATTATTT
GAGCACTGTTGATATCTCGGCTGAAATTGATGTTGGAAAAGGGTAAGATGCATGATAGTTAGGATAATAA
TTAGATTTGAAACTGTAATTGAATGCATATTTGACCTTCTCTCCTATTTTAGAGGAGAACAACAATCATC
GGAGACTAAAACTGAAACAAAGAGTGAAACTCTGACCAGCGGGTAATGTTTGAAATCTAGAAACTATTGA
CTTATGTTAATGATTATGATAGAAAAGATAATGAATATGAAGAACAAGATTATGAGACTGAGACTCAACC
AACAGAAGATGAGTCAGAAGATCATGTGGAATCGATTAGGTGAGAAACTTGTTGTAAAAAAGAAACAATA
AGTTGGGATAACAATGTGACGTCAGGAAGGAAAAGTGTTGTGGTGAAAGGATGAAAATATGTTCAATATG
TTTTAAAAATAATAATTTATAATTTTTGATTAACTTAAGTATTGGTCAATTGTTGGTGGTGTGCTCAGAT
TTTTCATAACACAGTTCTTTATTTTTCAGCAGTTTTGATAAAGAGCAAGTCCCTCAAGTTGTTGTTCCAA
CAAAACCTGCCGGTGGATACAGGTAAGAAATTGAACTGAAAGCTTCAAAATACCACAATTAAGATCTCAA
AAAGTTTAAATTCTATTGTGTCAATATTTTCAGAGATGGTGGAATGGTGGAGAACACTGCACCACAACCA
ACAACATACCAGCGTCCACATCCAATAAAAGTTCAAGTCAGACCAGCTACTAAACCATATCGGCCACGTC
CATCACCTGCACCAAGGATTCAGCCAAGACCATATAATCCTCAACCAGTCGTAGTTCAAAGGCCTCAGTT
TAGACCTCAACCTCAACCAAGACCTCAACCCCAGCCACAACCACAGCCACAACCACAGCCACAACCACAA
CAACCTTATATTCAACGACCAGCTGTAAGACAATTATAATTTTTCGAATATTCATCTAGTCTAGAAAAAA
GAGACACATGTTCTTAAATCTGAAACTTTCAGCTCACACTTCCCTTCCAACAACCTCAGTATCCTCCACC
AATTCCATTCCAACCAAGACCTGCTCCATTTATTCCATTCCAACCAATGGTTCAGAGACCATCTCCAGCT
GGATGCTGTGGTGGACAGCTTTTCAGTCAACAAGGAGGGTTATGTATGCCAATCAGTTTCAATCCATGCC
AACAACAACAACAGCAAAACAACTGCGGTGGTGGTTGTGGCGGTGGATGTTCTGGAGGTGGAAACTCTTG
TGGTGGAGGATGCAATTCTGGAGGAAGTTGTGGTGGAGGAGGAGGTGGATGTAGTTCTTCATGTTGCCAA
CCACAAACATCCGCGTGCTGCAATCAGATGGTATCTACTTGCTGTCAACCACAACAAATGGCTTGTTGTA
ACCAGCAGGTATTCTATTTTAGTCTATTAGTCGCTTAATTAATATCGTAATAATTTCAGAACCAGTCATG
CTGCCCACAACAAGCTCAACAATCGTGTTGCTGTCCCACTCAACAACCCATTTGCCGGCATAAACGGTAA
CTGCCGTCCATCTTTGAAATGTTTCAAATTTTTAATTTCCAGATCACTTGGCTACGCAATGGGAATCTGT
CAGCGAAGGAGAGCCTGAGTTTTTACTAAATAGGAAGTCATTAATAATCTCATTCATCACAAAGTCCTCT
GTTATTTTCCTCGAGGAATGTTATTTTATTGTGTCTCAAATTTATTTATTCTCTAAATTATACCTAACTC
TGAACGAGTCGAACCGTCAATTGTTCAGGGTCCACCGGTTCTCAACTTTTTGCTTCTCTCAATTCATTTT
TTTTATCATTTTAATTAAATTTCGGTCAGTTTGTGAAAGTGTATTCTTTTAATTAAGTTTTTTTTATTAA
TTATAGACATTTCTTATATAAAACATTTATTTAAATGAGAGTCTTGGTCGAAAATATATAATACAGAAAT
GGAAATAAAAAATATGTTTAAAGGATCAGCATCAGCATCACGGATGACATTCCCAAGGAACATCTTCAAG
ACTCCACGGGTTTCCACGTAGATCAATCCAGAGATTCTCTTGACTCCTCCTCTTCTTGCGAGACGACGGA
TGGCTGGCTTGGTGATACCTTTGATGTTATCACGGAGATGGCATATGATTTTGTTTTTTAGAGTTTTAAT
AGCAATGCTCGTGTGAAGATGATTTTTAAAGAGCCAGTTTCAGGCTTCATGTCATTATGCTATTTGCCGA
TTTTCTTTCAGGAAGGTTTACGGTTTGAATAATGGCACGAAGATACATAGATGTATTTATAATTTACCGA
TGGCTTGATTGCATTGTAATAAACCGTCAGGAAAGAAAAATAACATTTTCCCAGACCCTATATGCTACAT
ATTACTCAGTGAACCATAGAAATGTCAAATTTCCGGTTATGAGGCATAAGTGAGAATAAAGGTATGTGAG
CACCGTAGTTTCTTATTTACAATTTCCCATCGAAGAAAAAGTAAAATATTCTCTGAATCTAACTTGTATT
AATGGGTAATGCATCTAGTGCTGTTACTGCTGGTATTAAAAATCAAGTTAATGCTTCGAACAATGCTATT
AATAAATTGGCTGATATGAGTGGGCGTGGATTTTTAGCGGATCTGGCGATGGATGCTGTTAGAACTGGAA
ACCATGAAGAATTGGATAAACAAATATTAGAGGTAATTCAAGTGTTTCCGAATATACCAATTTAGTAATT
TAGAAAGTTCAACCAATGCTCTATAACAACGGCCAG
